Addgene plasmid #173729: pBID2_Gateway>QFG4
Purpose: (Empty Backbone) Drosophila QF:Gal4 expression under introduced sequence control, PhiC31 transgenesis
Depositing lab: Brian McCabe. Depositing organization: Swiss Federal Institute of Technology (EPFL). Publication: Tools for synchronous temporal control of independent transgenes in discrete Drosophila tissues. Ruchti E, McCabe BD. bioRxiv 2026.02.02.703225 10.64898/2026.02.02.703225.
Backbone
  Vector backbone: pBID2
  Backbone manufacturer: Evelyne Ruchti and Brian McCabe
  Backbone size (bp): 13668
  Vector type: Insect Expression ; Gateway Destination vector
  Selectable markers: Drosophila mini-white
Growth in bacteria
  Bacterial resistance: Chloramphenicol and Ampicillin, 25 & 100 μg/mL
  Growth temperature: 37°C
  Growth strain: ccdB Survival
  Copy number: High Copy
Gene/Insert
  Gene/Insert name: None
  Mutation: QF DNA binding domain, GAL4 activation domain
Terms and licenses: Academic/Nonprofit Terms; Industry Terms: Not Available to Industry
Depositor comments: The insert begins with a Gateway attR destination cloning cassette (for insertion of gene regulatory sequences), followed by a DSCP synthetic core promoter, a Syn21 translation enhancer, a QF:GAL4 hybrid transcription factor (QF DNA binding domain, Gal4 activation domain) followed by a p10 3' untranslated region. The insert is flanked by Gypsy insulator sequences to enable more homogeneous transgene expression at diverse genetic insertion sites. The backbone includes a phiC31 attB sequence for targeted transgenesis and a mini-white gene to allow transgene selection. Please visit https://doi.org/10.64898/2026.02.02.703225 for bioRxiv preprint.
How to cite: pBID2_Gateway>QFG4 was a gift from Brian McCabe (Addgene plasmid # 173729 ; http://n2t.net/addgene:173729 ; RRID:Addgene_173729)
