[The description below was written by a language model from this plasmid's Addgene catalogue record and pLannotate feature annotations shown in this document.]
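Description:
pBID2_Gateway>QFG4 is a 13.7 kb empty Gateway destination vector built on the pBID2 backbone for making Drosophila driver lines that express a QF:GAL4 hybrid transcription factor under the control of a user-supplied regulatory sequence. In bacteria it replicates from a high-copy ColE1/pUC-type origin (an f1 origin is also present) and carries ampicillin resistance on the backbone. The Gateway cassette adds chloramphenicol resistance and the ccdB toxin gene, which is why the unrecombined plasmid has to be kept in a ccdB-tolerant strain. An LR reaction replaces the region between attR1 and attR2 with an enhancer or other gene regulatory fragment, removing CmR and ccdB and so providing counter-selection against the parental vector.

According to the depositor, the attR cassette is followed by the DSCP synthetic core promoter, a Syn21 translation enhancer, the QF:GAL4 coding sequence (QF DNA-binding domain fused to a GAL4 activation domain) and a p10 3' untranslated region. The automated annotation labels a large part of this reading frame as yeast GAL4, does not separately mark the QF portion, DSCP or Syn21, and detects a Mhc intron 16 upstream of the coding sequence. Its baculovirus "P74 fragment" call lies where the p10 3' region is expected and probably reflects neighbouring AcMNPV sequence. Gypsy insulators flank the whole expression unit to make expression more uniform across genomic insertion sites. A phiC31 attB site allows integrase-mediated insertion into attP landing sites, and mini-white, which has an adjacent loxP site, serves as the eye-colour marker for identifying transformants. The resulting lines should activate QUAS-controlled transgenes in the pattern dictated by the inserted enhancer.
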