Features (pLannotate 1.2.2; 26 found; start..end, strand, type, name):
     30..458     -  rep_origin     f1 ori (sequence partly withheld): f1 bacteriophage origin of replication; arrow indicates direction of (+) strand synthesis
    463..620     -  CDS            lacZα (fragment): LacZα fragment of β-galactosidase; lacZ fragment
    623..641     +  promoter       T7 promoter: promoter for bacteriophage T7 RNA polymerase
    666..4785    +  gene           mini-white: white; This modified version of the white gene lacks part of the first intron.
   4792..4825    -  protein_bind   loxP: Cre-mediated recombination occurs in the 8-bp core sequence (GCATACAT). Cre recombinase
   4838..5268    +  protein_bind   gypsy insulator: chromatin insulator from Drosophila Su(Hw), CP190, and Mod(mdg4)67.2
   5291..5415    +  protein_bind   attR1: mutant version of attR; recombination site for the Gateway® LR reaction LR Clonase™
   5440..5470    +  promoter       lac UV5 promoter: E. coli lac promoter with an "up" mutation
   5494..5523    +  promoter       cat promoter (fragment): promoter of the E. coli cat gene encoding chloramphenicol acetyltransferase
   5524..6183    +  CDS            CmR: chloramphenicol acetyltransferase; cat; confers resistance to chloramphenicol
   6362..6520    +  CDS            ccdA (fragment): CCDA_ECO57 - Also known as H, letA. Experimental evidence at protein level: Swiss-Prot protein existence level 1. Antitoxin component of a type II toxin-antitoxin (TA) system which inhibits the post-segregational killing (PSK) of plasmid-free cells, also referred to as a plasmid addiction system. Binds to and blocks the activity of CcdB; will also remove bound CcdB protein from the CcdB-GyrA complex by forming a CcdA-CcdB complex, a process termed rejuvenation. Functions as a transcriptional corepressor for the ccdAB operon, repression also requires CcdB (By similarity). From Escherichia coli
   6525..6827    +  CDS            ccdB: CCDB_ECOLI - Also known as G, letB, letD. Experimental evidence at protein level: Swiss-Prot protein existence level 1. Toxic component of a type II toxin-antitoxin (TA) system, functioning in plasmid maintainence. Responsible for the post- segregational killing (PSK) of plasmid-free cells, also referred to as a plasmid addiction system. Half-life of over 2 hours. Cell killing by CcdB is accompanied by filamentation, defects in chromosome and plasmid segregation, defects in cell division, formation of anucleate cells, decreased DNA synthesis and plasmid loss. Interferes with the activity of DN
   6871..6995    -  protein_bind   attR2: mutant version of attR; recombination site for the Gateway® LR reaction LR Clonase™
   7183..7249    +  intron         Mhc intron: modified Drosophila myosin heavy chain intron 16 (Pfeiffer et al., 2010)
   7500..10037   +  CDS            GAL4: GAL4_YEAST - Experimental evidence at protein level: Swiss-Prot protein existence level 1. This protein is a positive regulator for the gene expression of the galactose-induced genes such as GAL1, GAL2, GAL7, GAL10, and MEL1 which code for the enzymes used to convert galactose to glucose. It recognizes a 17 base pair sequence in (5'-CGGRNNRCYNYNCNCCG-3') the upstream activating sequence (UAS-G) of these genes. From Saccharomyces cerevisiae (strain ATCC 204508 / S288c) (Baker's yeast).
  10064..10714   -  CDS            P74 (fragment): PIF0_NPVAC - Experimental evidence at protein level: Swiss-Prot protein existence level 1. Plays an essential role for oral infectivity of occlusion- derived virus (ODV) and functions also in host midgut attachment and fusion by binding to a specific host receptor. From Autographa californica nuclear polyhedrosis virus (AcMNPV).
  10728..11158   +  protein_bind   gypsy insulator: chromatin insulator from Drosophila Su(Hw), CP190, and Mod(mdg4)67.2
  11192..11261   +  protein_bind   attB: attB site for the φC31 integrase (Groth et al., 2000) phage φC31 integrase
  11480..11498   -  promoter       T3 promoter: promoter for bacteriophage T3 RNA polymerase
  11541..11563   -  protein_bind   lac operator (fragment): The lac repressor binds to the lac operator to inhibit transcription in E. coli. This inhibition can be relieved by adding lactose or isopropyl-β-D-thiogalactopyranoside (IPTG). lac repressor encoded by lacI
  11567..11597   -  promoter       lac promoter: promoter for the E. coli lac operon
  11612..11633   -  protein_bind   CAP binding site: CAP binding activates transcription in the presence of cAMP. E. coli catabolite activator protein
  11646..11738   -  CDS            lacI (fragment): lac repressor; lacI; The lac repressor binds to the lac operator to inhibit transcription in E. coli. This inhibition can be relieved by adding lactose or isopropyl-β-D-thiogalactopyranoside (IPTG).
  11921..12509   -  rep_origin     ori: high-copy-number ColE1/pMB1/pBR322/pUC origin of replication
  12680..13540   -  CDS            AmpR: β-lactamase; bla; confers resistance to ampicillin, carbenicillin, and related antibiotics
  13541..13645   -  promoter       AmpR promoter: bla
>Addgene plasmid #173729 | pBID2_Gateway>QFG4 | addgene full sequence | sequence record 341675 | Addgene NGS Result
CTAAATTGTAAGCGTTAATATTTTGTTAAAATTCGCGTTAAATTTTTGTTAAATCAGCTCATTTTTTAAC
CAATAGGCCGAAATCGGCAAAATCCCTTATAAATCAAAAGAATAGACCGAGATAGGGT
[37 nt withheld, positions 129-165]
AAAGAACGTGGACTCCAACGTCAAAGG
[49 nt withheld, positions 193-241]
T
[91 nt withheld, positions 243-333]
G
[124 nt withheld, positions 335-458]
CCCATTCGCCATTCAGGCTGCGCAACTGTTGGGAAGGGCGATCGGTGCGGGCCTCTTCGCTATTACGCCA
GCTGGCGAAAGGGGGATGTGCTGCAAGGCGATTAAGTTGGGTAACGCCAGGGTTTTCCCAGTCACGACGT
TGTAAAACGACGGCCAGTGAATTGTAATACGACTCACTATAGGGCGAATTGGGTACGTACCGGGCCCCTA
GTATGTATGTAAGTTAATAAAACCCATTTTTGCGGAAAGTAGATAAAAAAAACATTTTTTTTTTTTACTG
CACTGGATATCATTGAACTTATCTGATCAGTTTTAAATTTACTTCGATCCAAGGGTATTTGATGTACCAG
GTTCTTTCGATTACCTCTCACTCAAAATGACATTCCACTCAAAGTCAGCGCTGTTTGCCTCCTTCTCTGT
CCACAGAAATATCGCCGTCTCTTTCGCCGCTGCGTCCGCTATCTCTTTCGCCACCGTTTGTAGCGTTACG
TAGCGTCAATGTCCGCCTTCAGTTGCATTTTGTCAGCGGTTTCGTGACGAAGCTCCAAGCGGTTTACGCC
ATCAATTAAACACAAAGTGCTGTGCCAAAACTCCTCTCGCTTCTTATTTTTGTTTGTTTTTTGAGTGATT
GGGGTGGTGATTGGTTTTGGGTGGGTAAGCAGGGGAAAGTGTGAAAAATCCCGGCAATGGGCCAAGAGGA
TCAGGAGCTATTAATTCGCGGAGGCAGCAAACACCCATCTGCCGAGCATCTGAACAATGTGAGTAGTACA
TGTGCATACATCTTAAGTTCACTTGATCTATAGGAACTGCGATTGCAACATCAAATTGTCTGCGGCGTGA
GAACTGCGACCCACAAAAATCCCAAACCGCAATTGCACAAACAAATAGTGACACGAAACAGATTATTCTG
GTAGCTGTTCTCGCTATATAAGACAATTTTTGAGATCATATCATGATCAAGACATCTAAAGGCATTCATT
TTCGACTATATTCTTTTTTACAAAAAATATAACAACCAGATATTTTAAGCTGATCCTAGATGCACAAAAA
ATAAATAAAAGTATAAACCTACTTCGTAGGATACTTCGGGGTACTTTTTGTTCGGGGTTAGATGAGCATA
ACGCTTGTAGTTGATATTTGAGATCCCCTATCATTGCAGGGTGACAGCGGAGCGGCTTCGCAGAGCTGCA
TTAACCAGGGCTTCGGGCAGGCCAAAAACTACGGCACGCTCCGGCCACCCAGTCCGCCGGAGGACTCCGG
TTCAGGGAGCGGCCAACTAGCCGAGAACCTCACCTATGCCTGGCACAATATGGACATCTTTGGGGCGGTC
AATCAGCCGGGCTCCGGATGGCGGCAGCTGGTCAACCGGACACGCGGACTATTCTGCAACGAGCGACACA
TACCGGCGCCCAGGAAACATTTGCTCAAGAACGGTGAGTTTCTATTCGCAGTCGGCTGATCTGTGTGAAA
TCTTAATAAAGGGTCCAATTACCAATTTGAAACTCAGTTTGCGGCGTGGCCTATCCGGGCGAACTTTTGG
CCGTGATGGGCAGTTCCGGTGCCGGAAAGACGACCCTGCTGAATGCCCTTGCCTTTCGATCGCCGCAGGG
CATCCAAGTATCGCCATCCGGGATGCGACTGCTCAATGGCCAACCTGTGGACGCCAAGGAGATGCAGGCC
AGGTGCGCCTATGTCCAGCAGGATGACCTCTTTATCGGCTCCCTAACGGCCAGGGAACACCTGATTTTCC
AAGCCATGGTGCGGATGCCACGACATCTGACCTATCGGCAGCGAGTGGCCCGCGTGGATCAGGTGATCCA
GGAGCTTTCGCTCAGCAAATGTCAGCACACGATCATCGGTGTGCCCGGCAGGGTGAAAGGTCTGTCCGGC
GGAGAAAGGAAGCGTCTGGCATTCGCCTCCGAGGCTCTAACCGATCCGCCGCTTCTGATCTGCGATGAGC
CCACCTCCGGACTGGACTCCTTTACCGCCCACAGCGTCGTCCAGGTGCTGAAGAAGCTGTCGCAGAAGGG
CAAGACCGTCATCCTGACCATTCATCAGCCGTCTTCCGAGCTGTTTGAGCTCTTTGACAAGATCCTTCTG
ATGGCCGAGGGCAGGGTAGCTTTCTTGGGCACTCCCAGCGAAGCCGTCGACTTCTTTTCCTAGTGAGTTC
GATGTGTTTATTAAGGGTATCTAGTATTACATAACATCTCAACTCCTATCCAGCGTGGGTGCCCAGTGTC
CTACCAACTACAATCCGGCGGACTTTTACGTACAGGTGTTGGCCGTTGTGCCCGGACGGGAGATCGAGTC
CCGTGATCGGATCGCCAAGATATGCGACAATTTTGCCATTAGCAAAGTAGCCCGGGATATGGAGCAGTTG
TTGGCCACCAAAAATCTGGAGAAGCCACTGGAGCAGCCGGAGAATGGGTACACCTACAAGGCCACCTGGT
TCATGCAGTTCCGGGCGGTCCTGTGGCGATCCTGGCTGTCGGTGCTCAAGGAACCACTCCTCGTAAAAGT
GCGACTTATTCAGACAACGGTGAGTGGTTCCAGTGGAAACAAATGATATAACGCTTACAATTCTTGGAAA
CAAATTCGCTAGATTTTAGATAGAATTGCCTGATTCCACACCCTTCTTAGTTTTTTTCAATGAGATGTAT
AGTTTATAGTTTTGCAGAAGATAAATAAATTTCATTTAACTCGCGAATATTAATGAGATGCGAGTAACAT
TTTAATTTGCAGATGGTTGCCATCTTGATTGGCCTCATCTTTTTGGGCCAACAACTCACGCAAGTGGGTG
TGATGAATATCAACGGAGCCATCTTCCTCTTCCTGACCAACATGACCTTTCAAAACGTCTTTGCCACGAT
AAATGTAAGTCATGTTTAGAATACATTTGCATTTCAATAATTTACTAACTTTCTAATGAATCGATTCGAT
TTAGGTGTTCACCTCAGAGCTGCCAGTTTTTATGAGGGAGGCCCGAAGTCGACTTTATCGCTGTGACACA
TACTTTCTGGGCAAAACGATTGCCGAATTGCCGCTTTTTCTCACAGTGCCACTGGTCTTCACGGCGATTG
CCTATCCGATGATCGGACTGCGGGCCGGAGTGCTGCACTTCTTCAACTGCCTGGCGCTGGTCACTCTGGT
GGCCAATGTGTCAACGTCCTTCGGATATCTAATATCCTGCGCCAGCTCCTCGACCTCGATGGCGCTGTCT
GTGGGTCCGCCGGTTATCATACCATTCCTGCTCTTTGGCGGCTTCTTCTTGAACTCGGGCTCGGTGCCAG
TATACCTCAAATGGTTGTCGTACCTCTCATGGTTCCGTTACGCCAACGAGGGTCTGCTGATTAACCAATG
GGCGGACGTGGAGCCGGGCGAAATTAGCTGCACATCGTCGAACACCACGTGCCCCAGTTCGGGCAAGGTC
ATCCTGGAGACGCTTAACTTCTCCGCCGCCGATCTGCCGCTGGACTACGTGGGTCTGGCCATTCTCATCG
TGAGCTTCCGGGTGCTCGCATATCTGGCTCTAAGACTTCGGGCCCGACGCAAGGAGTAGCCGACATATAT
CCGAAATAACTGCTTGTTTTTTTTTTTTACCATTATTACCATCGTGTTTACTGTTTATTGCCCCCTCAAA
AAGCTAATGTAATTATATTTGTGCCAATAAAAACAAGATATGACCTATAGAATACAAGTATTTCCCCTTC
GAACATCCCCACAAGTAGACTTTGGATTTGTCTTCTAACCAAAAGACTTACACACCTGCATACCTTACAT
CAAAAACTCGTTTATCGCTACATAAAACACCGGGATATATTTTTTATATACATACTTTTCAAATCGCGCG
CCCTCTTCATAATTCACCTCCACCACACCACGTTTCGTAGTTGCTCTTTCGCTGTCTCCCACCCGCTCTC
CGCAACACATTCACCTTTTGTTCGACGACCTTGGAGCGACTGTCGTTAGTTCCGCGCGATTCGGTTCGCT
CAAATGGTTCCGAGTGGTTCATTTCGTCTCAATAGAAATTAGTAATAAATATTTGTATGTACAATTTATT
TGCTCCAATATATTTGTATATATTTCCCTCACAGCTATATTTATTCTAATTTAATATTATGACTTTTTAA
GGTAATTTTTTGTGACCTGTTCGGAGTGATTAGCGTTACAATTTGAACTGAAAGTGACATCCAGTGTTTG
TTCCTTGTGTAGATGCATCTCAAAAAAATGGTGGGCATAATAGTGTTGTTTATATATATCAAAAATAACA
ACTATAATAATAAGAATACATTTAATTTAGAAAATGCTTGGATTTCACTGGAACTAGGCTAGCATAACTT
CGTATAATGTATGCTATACGAAGTTATGCTAGCGGATCCTGGCCACGTAATAAGTGTGCGTTGAATTTAT
TCGCAAAAACATTGCATATTTTCGGCAAAGTAAAATTTTGTTGCATACCTTATCAAAAAATAAGTGCTGC
ATACTTTTTAGAGAAACCAAATAATTTTTTATTGCATACCCGTTTTTAATAAAATACATTGCATACCCTC
TTTTAATAAAAAATATTGCATACTTTGACGAAACAAATTTTCGTTGCATACCCAATAAAAGATTATTATA
TTGCATACCCGTTTTTAATAAAATACATTGCATACCCTCTTTTAATAAAAAATATTGCATACGTTGACGA
AACAAATTTTCGTTGCATACCCAATAAAAGATTATTATATTGCATACCTTTTCTTGCCATACCATTTAGC
CGATCAATTGTGCTCGGCAACAGTATATTTGTGGTGTGCCAACCAACAACAGATCTGAATTCGCTTAATT
AAACAAGTTTGTACAAAAAAGCTGAACGAGAAACGTAAAATGATATAAATATCAATATATTAAATTAGAT
TTTGCATAAAAAACAGACTACATAATACTGTAAAACACAACATATCCAGTCACTATGGCGGCCGCATTAG
GCACCCCAGGCTTTACACTTTATGCTTCCGGCTCGTATAATGTGTGGATTTTGAGTTAGGATCCGTCGAG
ATTTTCAGGAGCTAAGGAAGCTAAAATGGAGAAAAAAATCACTGGATATACCACCGTTGATATATCCCAA
TGGCATCGTAAAGAACATTTTGAGGCATTTCAGTCAGTTGCTCAATGTACCTATAACCAGACCGTTCAGC
TGGATATTACGGCCTTTTTAAAGACCGTAAAGAAAAATAAGCACAAGTTTTATCCGGCCTTTATTCACAT
TCTTGCCCGCCTGATGAATGCTCATCCGGAATTCCGTATGGCAATGAAAGACGGTGAGCTGGTGATATGG
GATAGTGTTCACCCTTGTTACACCGTTTTCCATGAGCAAACTGAAACGTTTTCATCGCTCTGGAGTGAAT
ACCACGACGATTTCCGGCAGTTTCTACACATATATTCGCAAGATGTGGCGTGTTACGGTGAAAACCTGGC
CTATTTCCCTAAAGGGTTTATTGAGAATATGTTTTTCGTCTCAGCCAATCCCTGGGTGAGTTTCACCAGT
TTTGATTTAAACGTGGCCAATATGGACAACTTCTTCGCCCCCGTTTTCACCATGGGCAAATATTATACGC
AAGGCGACAAGGTGCTGATGCCGCTGGCGATTCAGGTTCATCATGCCGTTTGTGATGGCTTCCATGTCGG
CAGAATGCTTAATGAATTACAACAGTACTGCGATGAGTGGCAGGGCGGGGCGTAAACGCGTGGATCCGGC
TTACTAAAAGCCAGATAACAGTATGCGTATTTGCGCGCTGATTTTTGCGGTATAAGAATATATACTGATA
TGTATACCCGAAGTATGTCAAAAAGAGGTATGCTATGAAGCAGCGTATTACAGTGACAGTTGACAGCGAC
AGCTATCAGTTGCTCAAGGCATATATGATGTCAATATCTCCGGTCTGGTAAGCACAACCATGCAGAATGA
AGCCCGTCGTCTGCGTGCCGAACGCTGGAAAGCGGAAAATCAGGAAGGGATGGCTGAGGTCGCCCGGTTT
ATTGAAATGAACGGCTCTTTTGCTGACGAGAACAGGGGCTGGTGAAATGCAGTTTAAGGTTTACACCTAT
AAAAGAGAGAGCCGTTATCGTCTGTTTGTGGATGTACAGAGTGATATTATTGACACGCCCGGGCGACGGA
TGGTGATCCCCCTGGCCAGTGCACGTCTGCTGTCAGATAAAGTCTCCCGTGAACTTTACCCGGTGGTGCA
TATCGGGGATGAAAGCTGGCGCATGATGACCACCGATATGGCCAGTGTGCCGGTCTCCGTTATCGGGGAA
GAAGTGGCTGATCTCAGCCACCGCGAAAATGACATCAAAAACGCCATTAACCTGATGTTCTGGGGAATAT
AAATGTCAGGCTCCCTTATACACAGCCAGTCTGCAGGTCGACCATAGTGACTGGATATGTTGTGTTTTAC
AGTATTATGTAGTCTGTTTTTTATGCAAAATCTAATTTAATATATTGATATTTATATCATTTTACGTTTC
TCGTTCAGCTTTCTTGTACAAAGTGGTGATAAACGGCCGGCCGAGCTCGCCCGGGGATCGAGCGCAGCGG
TATAAAAGGGCGCGGGGTGGCTGAGAGCATCAGTTGTGAATGAATGTTCGAGCCGAGCAGACGTGCCGCT
GCCTTCGTTAATATCCTTTGAATAAGCCAACTTTGAATCACAAGACGCATACCAAACGGTACCAGATCTA
AAAGGTAGGTTCAACCACTGATGCCTAGGCACACCGAAACGACTAACCCTAATTCTTATCCTTTACTTCA
GGCGGCCGCGTTTAAACAACTTAAAAAAAAAAATCAAAATGCCACCCAAGCGCAAAACGCTTAACGCTGC
GGCTGAGGCTAACGCTCATGCCGACGGACACGCCGACGGAAACGCCGACGGACACGTGGCCAATACGGCC
GCGTCCTCGAATAATGCGAGGTTCGCTGATCTCACTAACATCGATACTCCGGGTCTGGGACCCACAACTA
CGACCCTGCTCGTGGAACCAGCACGCTCAAAGCGTCAACGAGTGTCCCGCGCATGCGACCAGTGCCGTGC
AGCCCGAGAGAAATGCGACGGAATACAGCCTGCGTGTTTCCCGTGCGTTTCCCAGGGAAGGTCCTGCACT
TATCAGGCTTCGCCGAAAAAGAGGGGAGTTCAAACCGGTTATATTCGTACGCTGGAGCTCGCCCTCGCCT
GGATGTTTGAAAATGTCGCGCGTTCCGAAGATGCCTTGCATAACCTCCTCGTCCGTGACGCCGGACAAGG
ATCAGCTCTGCTCGTTGGTAAAGATTCGCCGGCTGCCGAGCGACTCCATGCCCGTTGGGCTACTAGCCGT
GTCAATAAGAGCATTACCCGCCTCCTCATCGACAGTGCGGCCCACCACGACAACAGCACCATTCCACTGG
ACTTCATGCCTCGTGACGCACTGCATGGATTTGACTGGAGCGAGGAGGATGATATGAGCGACGGACTCCC
ATTCCTGAAGACCGACCCCAATAACAATGGTTTCTTTGGCGACGGCAGCCTGCTGTGTATCCTGCGAAGT
ATTGGTTTTAAGCCGGAAAATTACACGAACAGTAATGTCAATCGTCTTCCCACAATGATCACCGACCGTT
ACACGCTGGCCAGTCGCAGTACTACAAGCCGCCTGCTGCAAAGCTATCTTAACAACTTCCACCCCTACTG
CCCCATAGTGCATAGTCCTACTCTCATGATGCTTTACAACAATCAGATTGAGATAGCATCGAAGGACCAG
TGGCAGATCCTCTTCAACTGCATTCTCGCCATCGGCGCTTGGTGTATTGAAGGCGAGAGCACAGATATCG
ACGTGTTTTACTATCAAAACGCCAAGTCGCACCTCACCTCGAAGGTCTTCGAAAGTGGAAGCATTATCCT
CGTGACAGCCCTCCATCTGCTGAGTCGTTATACCCAGTGGCGTCAGAAAACTAATACATCCTACAACTTT
CATTCGTTCAGCATTCGGATGGCGATTAGCCTGGGACTTAATCGTGACCTCCCAAGTAGCTTCAGCGATT
CGTCGATCCTGGAACAGCGCCGGAGGATTTGGTGGAGTGTGTACAGCTGGGAGATCCAGCTGTCCCTCTT
GTACGGACGCAGCATTCAGCTGAGTCAGAACACGATTTCCTTCCCGTCCAGCGTGGACGACGTTCAACGG
ACAACTACGGGCCCGACCATCTACCACGGTATCATTGAGACGGCCCGCTTGCTTCAAGTGTTTACGAAGA
TTTATGAGCTGGATAAGACAGTGACCGCGGAGAAGAGTCCGATCTGCGCCAAGAAATGCCTGATGATCTG
CAATGAGATAGAGGAGGTGAGCCGCCAGGCACCCAAGTTCCTGCAGATGGACATAAGCACTACGGCGCTG
ACTAATCTCCTCAAAGAACACCCCTGGCTGAGTTTCACCCGCTTCGAGCTGAAGTGGAAACAGCTGAGTC
TGATTATATACGTTTTGCGGGACTTTTTCACAAATTTTACGCAGAAGAAGTCGCAGCTTGAGCAAGATCA
GAACGACCATCAGTCCTACGAGGTAAAGAGGTGCAGCATAATGCTCTCCGACGCAGCCCAGCGCACCGTG
ATGTCGGTGTCGTCCTATATGGACAACCATAATGTGACCCCTTATTTCGCCTGGAATTGCTCCTACTATT
TGTTCAACGCCGTGTTGGTCCCAATCAAGACTCTTCTGAGCAACTCCAAATCGAACGCCGAGAATAACGA
GACAGCACAGCTCTTGCAGCAAATTAACACCGTGTTGATGCTGTTGAAGAAACTCGCTACATTCAAGATT
CAGACTTGCGAAAAGTACATCCAGGTGTTGGAAGAGGTGTGCGCCCCATTCCTTCTTTCGCAATGCGCAA
TTCCCCTCCCGCACATAAGTTACAATAATTCCAACGGCTCCGCTATCAAGAATATCGTCGGCTCCGCTAC
AATCGCGCAGTATCCCACGCTGCCTGAGGAAAATGTTAACAACATATCGGTGAAGTATGTAAGTCCAGGC
AGCGTCGGCCCGAGCCCTGTGCCGCTGAAAAGCGGAGCCTCCTTCAGCGATCTGGTCAAGCTGCTCAGCA
ACCGCCCACCATCCCGCAACTCCCCTGTCACTATACCCCGATCGACCCCGTCGCATCGTAGCGTTACCCC
ATTCCTGGGACAACAGCAGCAACTGCAGAGTCTGGTGCCACTTACGCCCTCGGCATTGTTTGGCGGAGCC
AACTTCAACCAGAGTGGTAACATTGCGGACAGCTCCTTGAGCTTCACGTTTACCAACAGCTCCAACGGTC
CAAACTTGATCACGACTCAGACAAACTCCCAGGCATTGTCCCAGCCCATTGCCAGCTCGAATGTGCATGA
TAACTTTATGAATAATGAAATTACTGCCTCCAAGATTGACGACGGCAACAACAGCAAGCCCCTTTCCCCA
GGCTGGACTGACCAGACGGCCTACAATGCTTTCGGTATCACCACTGGCATGTTCAACACCACAACGATGG
ACGACGTATATAACTATCTTTTTGATGATGAGGATACTCCACCGAACCCAAAGAAGGAGTAGCCTGCAGG
AATGAATCGTTTTTAAAATAACAAATCAATTGTTTTATAATATTCGTACGATTCTTTGATTATGTAATAA
AATGTGATCATTAGGAAGATTACGAAAAATATAAAAAATATGAGTTCTGTGTGTATAACAAATGCTGTAA
ACGCCACAATTGTGTTTGTTGCAAATAAACCCATGATTATTTGATTAAAATTGTTGTTTTCTTTGTTCAT
AGACAATAGTGTGTTTTGCCTAAACGTGTACTGCATAAACTCCATGCGAGTGTATAGCGAGCTAGTGGCT
AACGCTTGCCCCACCAAAGTAGATTCGTCAAAATCCTCAATTTCATCACCCTCCTCCAAGTTTAACATTT
GGCCGTCGGAATTAACTTCTAAAGATGCCACATAATCTAATAAATGAAATAGAGATTCAAACGTGGCGTC
ATCGTCCGTTTCGACCATTTCCGAAAAGAACTCGGGCATAAACTCTATGATTTCTCTGGACGTGGTGTTG
TCGAAACTCTCAAAGTACGCAGTCAGGAACGTGCGCGACATGTCGTCGGGAAACTCGCGCGGAAACATGT
TGTTGTAACCGAACGGGTCCCATAGCGCCAAAACCAAATCTGCCAGCGTCAATAGAATGAGCACGATGCC
GACAATGGAGCTGGCTTGGATAGCGATTCGAGTTAACTCTAGAAGATCTTGGCCACGTAATAAGTGTGCG
TTGAATTTATTCGCAAAAACATTGCATATTTTCGGCAAAGTAAAATTTTGTTGCATACCTTATCAAAAAA
TAAGTGCTGCATACTTTTTAGAGAAACCAAATAATTTTTTATTGCATACCCGTTTTTAATAAAATACATT
GCATACCCTCTTTTAATAAAAAATATTGCATACTTTGACGAAACAAATTTTCGTTGCATACCCAATAAAA
GATTATTATATTGCATACCCGTTTTTAATAAAATACATTGCATACCCTCTTTTAATAAAAAATATTGCAT
ACGTTGACGAAACAAATTTTCGTTGCATACCCAATAAAAGATTATTATATTGCATACCTTTTCTTGCCAT
ACCATTTAGCCGATCAATTGTGCTCGGCAACAGTATATTTGTGGTGTGCCAACCAACAACGGATCCACTA
GTGTCGACGATGTAGGTCACGGTCTCGAAGCCGCGGTGCGGGTGCCAGGGCGTGCCCTTGGGCTCCCCGG
GCGCGTACTCCACCTCACCCATCTGGTCCATCATGATGAACGGGTCGAGGTGGCGGTAGTTGATCCCGGC
GAACGCGCGGCGCACCGGGAAGCCCTCGCCCTCGAAACCGCTGGGCGCGGTGGTCACGGTGAGCACGGGA
CGTGCGACGGCGTCGGCGGGTGCGGATACGCGGGGCAGCGTCAGCGGGTTCTCGACGGTCACGGCGGGCA
TGTCGACACTAGTTCTAGCCAGCTTTTGTTCCCTTTAGTGAGGGTTAATTTCGAGCTTGGCGTAATCATG
GTCATAGCTGTTTCCTGTGTGAAATTGTTATCCGCTCACAATTCCACACAACATACGAGCCGGAAGCATA
AAGTGTAAAGCCTGGGGTGCCTAATGAGTGAGCTAACTCACATTAATTGCGTTGCGCTCACTGCCCGCTT
TCCAGTCGGGAAACCTGTCGTGCCAGCTGCATTAATGAATCGGCCAACGCGCGGGGAGAGGCGGTTTGCG
TATTGGGCGCTCTTCCGCTTCCTCGCTCACTGACTCGCTGCGCTCGGTCGTTCGGCTGCGGCGAGCGGTA
TCAGCTCACTCAAAGGCGGTAATACGGTTATCCACAGAATCAGGGGATAACGCAGGAAAGAACATGTGAG
CAAAAGGCCAGCAAAAGGCCAGGAACCGTAAAAAGGCCGCGTTGCTGGCGTTTTTCCATAGGCTCCGCCC
CCCTGACGAGCATCACAAAAATCGACGCTCAAGTCAGAGGTGGCGAAACCCGACAGGACTATAAAGATAC
CAGGCGTTTCCCCCTGGAAGCTCCCTCGTGCGCTCTCCTGTTCCGACCCTGCCGCTTACCGGATACCTGT
CCGCCTTTCTCCCTTCGGGAAGCGTGGCGCTTTCTCATAGCTCACGCTGTAGGTATCTCAGTTCGGTGTA
GGTCGTTCGCTCCAAGCTGGGCTGTGTGCACGAACCCCCCGTTCAGCCCGACCGCTGCGCCTTATCCGGT
AACTATCGTCTTGAGTCCAACCCGGTAAGACACGACTTATCGCCACTGGCAGCAGCCACTGGTAACAGGA
TTAGCAGAGCGAGGTATGTAGGCGGTGCTACAGAGTTCTTGAAGTGGTGGCCTAACTACGGCTACACTAG
AAGAACAGTATTTGGTATCTGCGCTCTGCTGAAGCCAGTTACCTTCGGAAAAAGAGTTGGTAGCTCTTGA
TCCGGCAAACAAACCACCGCTGGTAGCGGTGGTTTTTTTGTTTGCAAGCAGCAGATTACGCGCAGAAAAA
AAGGATCTCAAGAAGATCCTTTGATCTTTTCTACGGGGTCTGACGCTCAGTGGAACGAAAACTCACGTTA
AGGGATTTTGGTCATGAGATTATCAAAAAGGATCTTCACCTAGATCCTTTTAAATTAAAAATGAAGTTTT
AAATCAATCTAAAGTATATATGAGTAAACTTGGTCTGACAGTTACCAATGCTTAATCAGTGAGGCACCTA
TCTCAGCGATCTGTCTATTTCGTTCATCCATAGTTGCCTGACTCCCCGTCGTGTAGATAACTACGATACG
GGAGGGCTTACCATCTGGCCCCAGTGCTGCAATGATACCGCGAGACCCACGCTCACCGGCTCCAGATTTA
TCAGCAATAAACCAGCCAGCCGGAAGGGCCGAGCGCAGAAGTGGTCCTGCAACTTTATCCGCCTCCATCC
AGTCTATTAATTGTTGCCGGGAAGCTAGAGTAAGTAGTTCGCCAGTTAATAGTTTGCGCAACGTTGTTGC
CATTGCTACAGGCATCGTGGTGTCACGCTCGTCGTTTGGTATGGCTTCATTCAGCTCCGGTTCCCAACGA
TCAAGGCGAGTTACATGATCCCCCATGTTGTGCAAAAAAGCGGTTAGCTCCTTCGGTCCTCCGATCGTTG
TCAGAAGTAAGTTGGCCGCAGTGTTATCACTCATGGTTATGGCAGCACTGCATAATTCTCTTACTGTCAT
GCCATCCGTAAGATGCTTTTCTGTGACTGGTGAGTACTCAACCAAGTCATTCTGAGAATAGTGTATGCGG
CGACCGAGTTGCTCTTGCCCGGCGTCAATACGGGATAATACCGCGCCACATAGCAGAACTTTAAAAGTGC
TCATCATTGGAAAACGTTCTTCGGGGCGAAAACTCTCAAGGATCTTACCGCTGTTGAGATCCAGTTCGAT
GTAACCCACTCGTGCACCCAACTGATCTTCAGCATCTTTTACTTTCACCAGCGTTTCTGGGTGAGCAAAA
ACAGGAAGGCAAAATGCCGCAAAAAAGGGAATAAGGGCGACACGGAAATGTTGAATACTCATACTCTTCC
TTTTTCAATATTATTGAAGCATTTATCAGGGTTATTGTCTCATGAGCGGATACATATTTGAATGTATTTA
GAAAAATAAACAAATAGGGGTTCCGCGCACATTTCCCCGAAAAGTGCCAC
